>Addgene plasmid #174960 | pMSR:MSMEG_0971:Dendra | addgene full sequence | sequence record 345423 | Addgene NGS Result
TTCCTGGTGACCACGACGCAGGGCAACCGGCTGTCGAAGTCCGCGTTCACCAAGTCGCTGAAGCGTGGCT
ACGCCAAGATCGGTCGGCCGGAACTCCGCATCCACGACCTCCGCGCTGTCGGCGCTACGTTCGCCGCTCA
GGCAGGTGCGACGACCAAGGAGCTGATGGCCCGTCTCGGTCACACGACTCCTAGGATGGCGATGAAGTAC
CAGATGGCGTCTGAGGCCCGCGACGAGGCTATCGCTGAGGCGATGTCCAAGCTGGCCAAGACCTCCTGAA
ACGCAAAAAGCCCCCCTCCCAAGGACACTGAGTCCTAAAGAGGGGGGTTTCTTGTCAGTACGCGAAGAAC
CACGCCTGGCCGCGAGCGCCAGCACCGCCGCTCTGTGCGGAGACCTGGGCACCAGCCCCGCCGCCGCCAG
GAGCATTGCCGTTCCCGCCAGAAATCTAGACGGTGACCACAACGCGCCCGCTTTGATCGGGGACGTCGAA
ATATTGGATCGTCGGCACCGTCACGGCCGTGGGAGGCGGCACGATCCGCGACGTGATGATCGGCCGCATC
CCCACGGTGCTGCGCAGTGAGCTCTACGCCATCCCGGCGTTGATCTGTGCGTTCGCACGCACAGGCCCGG
TGTGAGAAGGGTCTCTGACGAGCGGGAGAACTCCCTATCAGTGATAGAGTTTGTCCTCCCTATCAGTGAT
AGATAGGCTTAAGGAGTAATACGACTCACTATAGGGAGAAGGAGGCCATTATGCAGTCGTGGGTCGCCCG
TGTGGTGGGTGTGACGCTGGCGGCGCTGTTCGCAGTGCTGACGGGTGCGCTCGCCGGTTGCTCGACGGGT
GACGATGCGGTGGCCCAGGGTGGCACGTTCGAGTTCGTCGCCCCGGGCGGCAAGACTGACATCTTCTATG
ATCCGCCCCAAAGCCGCGGCCGCCCAGGCACATTGGCCGGACCCTTGCTCACCGACCCGTCGAAGACCAT
CTCGCTCGACGATTTCGCGGGCGAGGTCGTGGTGGTCAACGTGTGGGGTCAGTGGTGCGGGCCGTGCCGC
GCGGAGATCACGCAGCTGCAAGAGGTCCACAACGCCACCAAGGACAAGGGCGTGGCGTTCCTCGGCATCG
ACGTGCGCGACAACAACCGCGACGCCGCAGTCGATTTCGTGAAGGACCGCAACGTCACGTTCCCGTCGAT
CTACGACCCGCCCATGCGCACGATGATCGCGTTCGGCGGCAAGTACCCCACCACGGTCATCCCGTCCACG
GTGGTGCTGGACCGTCAGCACCGCGTGGCGGCGGTGTTCCTGCGTGAACTGCTCGCCGAGGATCTCGAGC
CGCTCATCGAACGTCTGCTCGCCGAACCGGCTGAGCCCGGCGAGCCCGCGGTGTCGAAAGAGCAGCGGCC
GAAGCTTGGTGCGGCCGCGGGCAACACGCCTGGCATCAATCTGATCAAGGAGGACATGCGTGTCAAGGTG
CATATGGAGGGCAACGTGAACGGTCACGCCTTCGTGATCGAGGGGGAGGGTAAGGGTAAGCCTTACGAAG
GGACCCAGACCGCCAACCTCACCGTCAAGGAGGGCGCCCCTCTCCCATTCTCGTACGATATCCTCACTAC
CGCGGTGCATTACGGGAACCGCGTGTTCACCAAGTACCCCGAGGATATCCCTGACTACTTCAAGCAGAGC
TTCCCGGAGGGATACTCCTGGGAGCGGACGATGACCTTCGAAGACAAGGGTATCTGTACGATCCGCAGCG
ACATCTCGCTGGAAGGGGACTGTTTCTTCCAGAACGTCCGTTTCAAGGGGACCAACTTTCCGCCGAACGG
CCCGGTCATGCAGAAGAAGACCCTCAAGTGGGAGCCGAGCACGGAGAAGCTGCACGTTCGGGACGGCCTC
CTGGTCGGCAACATCAACATGGCGCTGCTGCTGGAAGGCGGCGGCCACTACCTATGCGACTTCAAGACCA
CGTACAAAGCGAAGAAGGTCGTCCAGCTGCCCGACGCGCACTTCGTGGACCACCGCATCGAAATCCTGGG
GAACGATTCGGACTACAACAAGGTCAAGTTGTACGAGCACGCTGTGGCACGCTATAGCCCGCTCCCGTCG
CAGGTCTGGTTCGAAGGCGGCGGCGGGGAGAACCTGTATTTCCAGGACTACAAGGACGACGACGACAAGT
GATTTAAATAACCCCTTGGGGCCTCTAAACGGGTCTTGAGGGGTTTTTTGTTAACTAGCGTACGATCGAA
TTCCTGCAGCTCACGGTAACTGATGCCGTATTTGCAGTACCAGCGTACGGCCCACAGAATGATGTCACGC
TGAAAATGCCGGCCTTTGAATGGGTTCATGTGCAGCTCCATCAGCAAAAGGGGATGATAAGTTTATCACC
ACCGACTATTTGCAACAGTGCCGTTGATCGTGCTATGATCGACTGATGTCATCAGCGGTGGAGTGCAATG
TCGTGCAATACGAATGGCGAAAAGCCGAGCTCATCGGTCAGCTTCTCAACCTTGGGGTTACCCCCGGCGG
TGTGCTGCTGGTCCACAGCTCCTTCCGTAGCGTCCGGCCCCTCGAAGATGGGCCACTTGGACTGATCGAG
GCCCTGCGTGCTACGCTGGGTCCGGGAGGGACGCTCGTCATGCCCTCGTGGTCAGGTCTGGACGACGAGC
CGTTCGATCCTGCCACGTCGCCCGTTACACCGGACCTTGGAGTTGTCTCTGACACATTCTGGCGCCTGCC
AAATGTAAAGCGCAGCGCCCATCCATTTGCCTTTGCGGCAGCGGGGCCACAGGCAGAGCAGATCATCTCT
GATCCATTGCCCCTGCCACCTTACTCGCCTGCAAGCCCGGTCGCCCGTGTCCATGAACTCGATGGGCAGG
TACTTCTCCTCGGCGTGGGACACGATGCCAACACGACGCTGCATCTTGCCGAGTTGATGGCAAAGGTTCC
CTATGGGGTGCCGAGACACTGCACCATTCTTCAGGATGGCAAGTTGGTACGCGTCGATTATCTCGAGAAT
GACCACTGCTGTGAGCGCTTTGCCTTGGCGGACAGGTGGCTCAAGGAGAAGAGCCTTCAGAAGGAAGGTC
CAGTCGGTCATGCCTTTGCTCGGTTGATCCGCTCCCGCGACATTGTGGCGACAGCCCTGGGTCAACTGGG
CCGAGATCCGTTGATCTTCCTGCATCCGCCAGAGGCGGGATGCGAAGAATGCGATGCCGCTCGCCAGTCG
ATTGGCTGAGCTCATGAGCGGAGAACGAGATGACGTTGGAGGGGCAAGGTCGCGCTGATTGCTGGGGCAA
CACGGGGGATCCACTAGTTCCATGAGCGTCAGACCCCGTAGAAAAGATCAAAGGATCTTCTTGAGATCCT
TTTTTTCTGCGCGTAATCTGCTGCTTGCAAACAAAAAAACCACCGCTACCAGCGGTGGTTTGTTTGCCGG
ATCAAGAGCTACCAACTCTTTTTCCGAAGGTAACTGGCTTCAGCAGAGCGCAGATACCAAATACTGTCCT
TCTAGTGTAGCCGTAGTTAGGCCACCACTTCAAGAACTCTGTAGCACCGCCTACATACCTCGCTCTGCTA
ATCCTGTTACCAGTGGCTGCTGCCAGTGGCGATAAGTCGTGTCTTACCGGGTTGGACTCAAGACGATAGT
TACCGGATAAGGCGCAGCGGTCGGGCTGAACGGGGGGTTCGTGCACACAGCCCAGCTTGGAGCGAACGAC
CTACACCGAACTGAGATACCTACAGCGTGAGCTATGAGAAAGCGCCACGCTTCCCGAGGGGAGAAAGGCG
GACAGGTATCCGGTAAGCGGCAGGGTCGGAACAGGAGAGCGCACGAGGGAGCTTCCAGGGGGAAACGCCT
GGTATCTTTATAGTCCTGTCGGGTTTCGCCACCTCTGACTTGAGCGTCGATTTTTGTGATGCTCGTCAGG
GGGGCGGAGCCTATGGAAAAACGCCAGCAACGCGGCCTTTTTACGGTTCCTGGCCTTTTGCTGGCCTTTT
GCTCACATGTTCTTTCCTGCGTTATCCCCTGATTCTGTGGATAACCGTATTACCGCCTTTGAGTGAGCTG
ATACCGCTCGCCGCAGCCGAACGACCGAGCGCAACGCGTGCGGCCGCGGTACCCGGGGATCCTCTAGAGT
CGACCACCAAGGGCACCATCTCTGCTTGGGCCACCCCGTTGGCCGCAGCCAGCTCGCTGAGAGCCGTGAA
CGACAGGGCGAACGCCAGCCCGCCGACGGCGAGGGTTCCGACCGCTGCAACTCCCGGTGCAACCTTGTCC
CGGTCTATTCTCTTCACTGCACCAGCTCCAATCTGGTGTGAATGCCCCTCGTCTGTTCGCGCAGGCGGGG
GGCTCTATTCGTTTGTCAGCATCGAAAGTAGCCAGATCAGGGATGCGTTGCAACCGCGTATGCCCAGGTC
AGAAGAGTCGCACAAGAGTTGCAGACCCCTGGAAAGAAAAATGGCCAGAGGGCGAAAACACCCTCTGACC
AGCGGAGCGGGCGACGGGAATCGAACCCGCGTAGCTAGTTTGGAAGAATGGGTGTCTGCCGACCACATAT
GGGCCGGTCAAGATAGGTTTTTACCCCCTCTCGGCTGCATCCTCTAAGTGGAAAGAAATTGCAGGTCGTA
GAAGCGCGTTGAAGCCTGAGAGTTGCACAGGAGTTGCAACCCGGTAGCCTTGTTCACGACGAGAGGAGAC
CTAGTTGGCACGTCGCGGATGGGGATCGCTGAAGACTCAGCGCAGCGGGAGGATCCAAGCCTCATACGTC
AACCCGCAGGACGGTGTGAGGTACTACGCGCTGCAGACCTACGACAACAAGATGGACGCCGAAGCCTGGC
TCGCGGGCGAGAAGCGGCTCATCGAGATGGAGACCTGGACCCCTCCACAGGACCGGGCGAAGAAGGCAGC
CGCCAGCGCCATCACGCTGGAGGAGTACACCCGGAAGTGGCTCGTGGAGCGCGACCTCGCAGACGGCACC
AGGGATCTGTACAGCGGGCACGCGGAGCGCCGCATCTACCCGGTGCTAGGTGAAGTGGCGGTCACAGAGA
TGACGCCAGCTCTGGTGCGTGCGTGGTGGGCCGGGATGGGTAGGAAGCACCCGACTGCCCGCCGGCATGC
CTACAACGTCCTCCGGGCGGTGATGAACACAGCGGTCGAGGACAAGCTGATCGCAGAGAACCCGTGCCGG
ATCGAGCAGAAGGCAGCCGATGAGCGCGACGTAGAGGCGCTGACGCCTGAGGAGCTGGACATCGTCGCCG
CTGAGATCTTCGAGCACTACCGGATCGCGGCATACATCCTGGCGTGGACGAGCCTCCGGTTCGGAGAGCT
GATCGAGCTTCGCCGCAAGGACATCGTGGACGACGGCATGACGATGAAGCTCCGGGTGCGCCGTGGCGCT
TCCCGCGTGGGGAACAAGATCGTCGTTGGCAACGCCAAGACCGTCCGGTCGAAGCGTCCTGTGACGGTTC
CGCCTCACGTCGCGGAGATGATCCGAGCGCACATGAAGGACCGTACGAAGATGAACAAGGGCCCCGAGGC
A
Features (pLannotate 1.2.2; 13 found; start..end, strand, type, name):
    338..442     -  CDS            32 (fragment): VG32_BPML5 - Protein predicted: Swiss-Prot protein existence level 4. From Mycobacterium phage L5 (Mycobacteriophage L5).
    498..602     +  CDS            Y4104_STRCO (fragment): Protein inferred from homology: Swiss-Prot protein existence level 3. From Streptomyces coelicolor (strain ATCC BAA-471 / A3(2) / M145).
    660..679     +  promoter       tight TRE promoter (fragment): Tet-responsive promoter PTight, consisting of seven tet operator sequences followed by the minimal CMV promoter
    686..703     +  promoter       tight TRE promoter (fragment): Tet-responsive promoter PTight, consisting of seven tet operator sequences followed by the minimal CMV promoter
    717..735     +  promoter       T7 promoter: promoter for bacteriophage T7 RNA polymerase
   1423..2109    +  CDS            Dendra2: Dendra2 is a photoconvertible green fluorescent protein published in 2006, derived from Dendronephthya sp.. It has high acid sensitivity.
   2149..2169    +  CDS            FLAG (fragment): FLAG® epitope tag, followed by an enterokinase cleavage site
   2178..2220    +  terminator     T7 terminator (fragment): transcription terminator for bacteriophage T7 RNA polymerase
   2426..3226    +  CDS            ApmR: aminoglycoside 3-N-acetyltransferase type IV ; aac(3)IV; confers resistance to apramycin (Paget and Davies, 1996)
   3293..3310    -  misc_feature   MCS (fragment): pBluescript multiple cloning site
   3351..3939    +  rep_origin     ori: high-copy-number ColE1/pMB1/pBR322/pUC origin of replication
   4107..4135    +  misc_feature   MCS (fragment): pUC18/19 multiple cloning site
   4695..276     +  CDS            33 (across the origin): VINT_BPML5 - Also known as int. Protein inferred from homology: Swiss-Prot protein existence level 3. Integrase is necessary for integration of the phage into the host genome by site-specific recombination. From Mycobacterium phage L5 (Mycobacteriophage L5).
