[The description below was written by a language model from this plasmid's Addgene catalogue record and pLannotate feature annotations shown in this document.]
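Description:
pMSR:MSMEG_0971:Dendra is a 5.5 kb integrating mycobacterial expression plasmid built on the pMSR:Dendra backbone. It is part of a systematic resource of tagged Mycolicibacterium (Mycobacterium) smegmatis genes. In E. coli it is maintained through a high-copy ColE1/pUC-type origin and selected with apramycin via the aac(3)IV acetyltransferase gene. The feature table shows no mycobacterial replication origin. Instead, the plasmid carries the mycobacteriophage L5 integrase gene, which spans the sequence origin, together with adjacent L5 phage sequence. The integrase catalyses site-specific recombination into the chromosomal L5 attachment site, so the construct is established as a stable insertion in mycobacteria, with apramycin as the selectable marker there too.

The payload is the M. smegmatis open reading frame MSMEG_0971, inserted by ligation-independent cloning and fused at its C terminus to a Gly-Ala linker, the green-to-red photoconvertible fluorescent protein Dendra2 and a single FLAG epitope. The gene itself is not annotated in the feature table but presumably occupies the gap between the promoter region and Dendra2. The record gives no information on the function of its product. Expression in mycobacteria is driven by the pmycTetO promoter. Its tet operator sequences account for the short hits that the automated annotation labels as TRE promoter fragments, and they allow repression by TetR where that repressor is supplied. A T7 promoter just upstream of the insert and a T7 terminator after the FLAG tag also permit expression in E. coli strains producing T7 RNA polymerase. The stated purpose is a C-terminal fluorescent fusion, suited to localising the protein in live cells. The FLAG tag provides an additional handle for immunodetection or affinity purification.
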