Addgene plasmid #174960: pMSR:MSMEG_0971:Dendra
Purpose: C-term fluorescent fusion
Depositing lab: Keith Derbyshire & Joseph Wade. Depositing organization: Wadsworth Center, New York State Department of Health. Publication: A Mycobacterial Systems Resource for the Research Community. Judd JA, Canestrari J, Clark R, Joseph A, Lapierre P, Lasek-Nesselquist E, Mir M, Palumbo M, Smith C, Stone M, Upadhyay A, Wirth SE, Dedrick RM, Meier CG, Russell DA, Dills A, Dove E, Kester J, Wolf ID, Zhu J, Rubin ER, Fortune S, Hatfull GF, Gray TA, Wade JT, Derbyshire KM. mBio. 2021 Mar 2;12(2). pii: mBio.02401-20. doi: 10.1128/mBio.02401-20. PubMed 33653882.
Backbone
  Vector backbone: pMSR:Dendra
  Vector type: Bacterial Expression ; Integrating Mycobacterial Expression Vector attL5. T7 expression in E. coli
Growth in bacteria
  Bacterial resistance: Apramycin, 25 μg/mL
  Growth temperature: 37°C
  Growth strain: DH5alpha
  Copy number: High Copy
Gene/Insert
  Gene/Insert name: MSMEG_0971
  Species: M. smegmatis
  Promoter: pmycTetO
  Tag / fusion protein: Gly-Ala Linker/Dendra2/1x Flag Tag (C terminal on insert)
  Cloning method: Ligation Independent Cloning
  Sequencing primers: 5′ TGATAGAGTTTGTCCTCCCTATCAG; 3′ TCCATATGCACCTTGACACG
Resource information
  A portion of this plasmid was derived from a plasmid made by: CP000480.1
Terms and licenses: Academic/Nonprofit Terms; Industry Terms: Not Available to Industry
Depositor comments: 5' cloning site: AseI (destroyed), 3' cloning site: HindIII (not destroyed)
How to cite: pMSR:MSMEG_0971:Dendra was a gift from Keith Derbyshire & Joseph Wade (Addgene plasmid # 174960 ; http://n2t.net/addgene:174960 ; RRID:Addgene_174960)
