>Addgene plasmid #174960 | pMSR:MSMEG_0971:Dendra | depositor partial sequence | sequence record 339354 | partial
ATGCAGTCGTGGGTCGCCCGTGTGGTGGGTGTGACGCTGGCGGCGCTGTTCGCAGTGCTGACGGGTGCGC
TCGCCGGTTGCTCGACGGGTGACGATGCGGTGGCCCAGGGTGGCACGTTCGAGTTCGTCGCCCCGGGCGG
CAAGACTGACATCTTCTATGATCCGCCCCAAAGCCGCGGCCGCCCAGGCACATTGGCCGGACCCTTGCTC
ACCGACCCGTCGAAGACCATCTCGCTCGACGATTTCGCGGGCGAGGTCGTGGTGGTCAACGTGTGGGGTC
AGTGGTGCGGGCCGTGCCGCGCGGAGATCACGCAGCTGCAAGAGGTCCACAACGCCACCAAGGACAAGGG
CGTGGCGTTCCTCGGCATCGACGTGCGCGACAACAACCGCGACGCCGCAGTCGATTTCGTGAAGGACCGC
AACGTCACGTTCCCGTCGATCTACGACCCGCCCATGCGCACGATGATCGCGTTCGGCGGCAAGTACCCCA
CCACGGTCATCCCGTCCACGGTGGTGCTGGACCGTCAGCACCGCGTGGCGGCGGTGTTCCTGCGTGAACT
GCTCGCCGAGGATCTCGAGCCGCTCATCGAACGTCTGCTCGCCGAACCGGCTGAGCCCGGCGAGCCCGCG
GTGTCGAAAGAGCAGCGGCCG
